>Addgene plasmid #179929 | pCAG-HP1γ-I165E-EGFP | addgene full sequence | sequence record 436310 | Addgene NGS Result
GTCGACATTGATTATTGACTAGTTATTAATAGTAATCAATTACGGGGTCATTAGTTCATAGCCCATATAT
GGAGTTCCGCGTTACATAACTTACGGTAAATGGCCCGCCTGGCTGACCGCCCAACGACCCCCGCCCATTG
ACGTCAATAATGACGTATGTTCCCATAGTAACGCCAATAGGGACTTTCCATTGACGTCAATGGGTGGAGT
ATTTACGGTAAACTGCCCACTTGGCAGTACATCAAGTGTATCATATGCCAAGTACGCCCCCTATTGACGT
CAATGACGGTAAATGGCCCGCCTGGCATTATGCCCAGTACATGACCTTATGGGACTTTCCTACTTGGCAG
TACATCTACGTATTAGTCATCGCTATTACCATGGTCGAGGTGAGCCCCACGTTCTGCTTCACTCTCCCCA
TCTCCCCCCCCTCCCCACCCCCAATTTTGTATTTATTTATTTTTTAATTATTTTGTGCAGCGATGGGGGC
GGGGGGGGGGGGGGGGGGGGGCAGGGGGGGGGGGGGGGGGGGTGGGGGGGGGGGGGGGGGGGGGGGGGGG
GGGGGGGGGCGCGCGCCGGGCGGGGCGGGGCGGGGCGAGGGGCGGGGCGGGGCGAGGCGGAGAGGTGCGG
CGGCAGCCAATCAGAGCGGCGCGCTCCGAAAGTTTCCTTTTATGGCGAGGCGGCGGCGGCGGCGGCCCTA
TAAAAAGCGAAGCGCGCGGCGGGCGGGAGTCGCTGCGCGCTGCCTTCGCCCCGTGCCCCGCTCCGCCGCC
GCCTCGCGCCGCCCGCCCCGGCTCTGACTGACCGCGTTACTCCCACAGGTGAGCGGGCGGGACGGCCCTT
CTCCTCCGGGCTGTAATTAGCGCTTGGTTTAATGACGGCTTGTTTCTTTTCTGTGGCTGCGTGAAAGCCT
TGAGGGGCTCCGGGAGGGCCCTTTGTGCGGGGGGAGCGGCTCGGGGGGTGCGTGCGTGTGTGTGTGCGTG
GGGAGCGCCGCGTGCGGCTCCGCGCTGCCCGGCGGCTGTGAGCGCTGCGGGCGCGGCGCGGGGCTTTGTG
CGCTCCGCAGTGTGCGCGAGGGGAGCGCGGCCGGGGGCGGTGCCCCGCGGTGCGGGGGGGGCTGCGAGGG
GAACAAAGGCTGCGTGCGGGGTGTGTGCGTGGGGGGGTGAGCAGGGGGTGTGGGCGCGTCGGTCGGGCTG
CAACCCCCCCTGCACCCCCCTCCCCGAGTTGCTGAGCACGGCCCGGCTTCGGGTGCGGGGCTCCGTACGG
GGCGTGGCGCGGGGCTCGCCGTGCCGGGCGGGGGGTGGCGGCAGGTGGGGGTGCCGGGCGGGGCGGGGCC
GCCTCGGGCCGGGGAGGGCTCGGGGGAGGGGCGCGGCGGCCCCCGGAGCGCCGGCGGCTGTCGAGGCGCG
GCGAGCCGCAGCCATTGCCTTTTATGGTAATCGTGCGAGAGGGCGCAGGGACTTCCTTTGTCCCAAATCT
GTGCGGAGCCGAAATCTGGGAGGCGCCGCCGCACCCCCTCTAGCGGGCGCGGGGCGAAGCGGTGCGGCGC
CGGCAGGAAGGAAATGGGCGGGGAGGGCCTTCGTGCGTCGCCGCGCCGCCGTCCCCTTCTCCCTCTCCAG
CCTCGGGGCTGTCCGCGGGGGGACGGCTGCCTTCGGGGGGGACGGGGCAGGGCGGGGTTCGGCTTCTGGC
GTGTGACCGGCGGCTCTAGAGCCTCTGCTAACCATGTTCATGCCTTCTTCTTTTTCCTACAGCTCCTGGG
CAACGTGCTGGTTATTGTGCTGTCTCATCATTTTGGCAAAGAATTCTGCAGTCGACGGTACCTAAAAAAT
GGCCTCCAATAAAACTACATTGCAAAAAATGGGAAAGAAACAAAATGGAAAGAGTAAAAAAGTTGAAGAG
GCAGAGCCTGAAGAATTTGTGGTAGAAAAAGTACTGGACCGTCGTGTAGTGAATGGGAAGGTGGAGTATT
TCCTGAAGTGGAAGGGGTTCACAGATGCTGATAATACTTGGGAACCAGAAGAAAATTTAGATTGTCCAGA
ATTAATTGAAGCATTTCTTAATTCTCAAAAAGCTGGTAAAGAAAAAGATGGTACAAAAAGGAAATCTTTA
TCTGACAGTGAATCTGATGATAGCAAATCGAAGAAGAAGAGAGATGCTGCTGACAAACCAAGGGGCTTTG
CCAGAGGTCTCGACCCTGAACGAATAATCGGCGCCACAGACAGCAGCGGAGAGTTAATGTTTCTCATGAA
GTGGAAGGACTCGGACGAGGCCGACTTGGTGCTGGCAAAGGAGGCGAACATGAAGTGTCCTCAGATTGTC
GAGGCCTTCTACGAGGAGCGGCTGACTTGGCATTCTTGTCCTGAAGATGAAGCACAATTACCGGTCGCCA
CCATGGTGAGCAAGGGCGAGGAGCTGTTCACCGGGGTGGTGCCCATCCTGGTCGAGCTGGACGGCGACGT
AAACGGCCACAAGTTCAGCGTGTCCGGCGAGGGCGAGGGCGATGCCACCTACGGCAAGCTGACCCTGAAG
TTCATCTGCACCACCGGCAAGCTGCCCGTGCCCTGGCCCACCCTCGTGACCACCCTGACCTACGGCGTGC
AGTGCTTCAGCCGCTACCCCGACCACATGAAGCAGCACGACTTCTTCAAGTCCGCCATGCCCGAAGGCTA
CGTCCAGGAGCGCACCATCTTCTTCAAGGACGACGGCAACTACAAGACCCGCGCCGAGGTGAAGTTCGAG
GGCGACACCCTGGTGAACCGCATCGAGCTGAAGGGCATCGACTTCAAGGAGGACGGCAACATCCTGGGGC
ACAAGCTGGAGTACAACTACAACAGCCACAACGTCTATATCATGGCCGACAAGCAGAAGAACGGCATCAA
GGTGAACTTCAAGATCCGCCACAACATCGAGGACGGCAGCGTGCAGCTCGCCGACCACTACCAGCAGAAC
ACCCCCATCGGCGACGGCCCCGTGCTGCTGCCCGACAACCACTACCTGAGCACCCAGTCCGCCCTGAGCA
AAGACCCCAACGAGAAGCGCGATCACATGGTCCTGCTGGAGTTCGTGACCGCCGCCGGGATCACTCTCGG
CATGGACGAGCTGTACAAGTAAAGCGGCCGCACTCCTCAGGTGCAGGCTGCCTATCAGAAGGTGGTGGCT
GGTGTGGCCAATGCCCTGGCTCACAAATACCACTGAGATCTTTTTCCCTCTGCCAAAAATTATGGGGACA
TCATGAAGCCCCTTGAGCATCTGACTTCTGGCTAATAAAGGAAATTTATTTTCATTGCAATAGTGTGTTG
GAATTTTTTGTGTCTCTCACTCGGAAGGACATATGGGAGGGCAAATCATTTAAAACATCAGAATGAGTAT
TTGGTTTAGAGTTTGGCAACATATGCCCATATGCTGGCTGCCATGAACAAAGGTTGGCTATAAAGAGGTC
ATCAGTATATGAAACAGCCCCCTGCTGTCCATTCCTTATTCCATAGAAAAGCCTTGACTTGAGGTTAGAT
TTTTTTTATATTTTGTTTTGTGTTATTTTTTTCTTTAACATCCCTAAAATTTTCCTTACATGTTTTACTA
GCCAGATTTTTCCTCCTCTCCTGACTACTCCCAGTCATAGCTGTCCCTCTTCTCTTATGGAGATCCCTCG
ACCTGCAGCCCAAGCTTGGCGTAATCATGGTCATAGCTGTTTCCTGTGTGAAATTGTTATCCGCTCACAA
TTCCACACAACATACGAGCCGGAAGCATAAAGTGTAAAGCCTGGGGTGCCTAATGAGTGAGCTAACTCAC
ATTAATTGCGTTGCGCTCACTGCCCGCTTTCCAGTCGGGAAACCTGTCGTGCCAGCGGATCCGCATCTCA
ATTAGTCAGCAACCATAGTCCCGCCCCTAACTCCGCCCATCCCGCCCCTAACTCCGCCCAGTTCCGCCCA
TTCTCCGCCCCATGGCTGACTAATTTTTTTTATTTATGCAGAGGCCGAGGCCGCCTCGGCCTCTGAGCTA
TTCCAGAAGTAGTGAGGAGGCTTTTTTGGAGGCCTAGGCTTTTGCAAAAAGCTAACTTGTTTATTGCAGC
TTATAATGGTTACAAATAAAGCAATAGCATCACAAATTTCACAAATAAAGCATTTTTTTCACTGCATTCT
AGTTGTGGTTTGTCCAAACTCATCAATGTATCTTATCATGTCTGGATCCGCTGCATTAATGAATCGGCCA
ACGCGCGGGGAGAGGCGGTTTGCGTATTGGGCGCTCTTCCGCTTCCTCGCTCACTGACTCGCTGCGCTCG
GTCGTTCGGCTGCGGCGAGCGGTATCAGCTCACTCAAAGGCGGTAATACGGTTATCCACAGAATCAGGGG
ATAACGCAGGAAAGAACATGTGAGCAAAAGGCCAGCAAAAGGCCAGGAACCGTAAAAAGGCCGCGTTGCT
GGCGTTTTTCCATAGGCTCCGCCCCCCTGACGAGCATCACAAAAATCGACGCTCAAGTCAGAGGTGGCGA
AACCCGACAGGACTATAAAGATACCAGGCGTTTCCCCCTGGAAGCTCCCTCGTGCGCTCTCCTGTTCCGA
CCCTGCCGCTTACCGGATACCTGTCCGCCTTTCTCCCTTCGGGAAGCGTGGCGCTTTCTCATAGCTCACG
CTGTAGGTATCTCAGTTCGGTGTAGGTCGTTCGCTCCAAGCTGGGCTGTGTGCACGAACCCCCCGTTCAG
CCCGACCGCTGCGCCTTATCCGGTAACTATCGTCTTGAGTCCAACCCGGTAAGACACGACTTATCGCCAC
TGGCAGCAGCCACTGGTAACAGGATTAGCAGAGCGAGGTATGTAGGCGGTGCTACAGAGTTCTTGAAGTG
GTGGCCTAACTACGGCTACACTAGAAGAACAGTATTTGGTATCTGCGCTCTGCTGAAGCCAGTTACCTTC
GGAAAAAGAGTTGGTAGCTCTTGATCCGGCAAACAAACCACCGCTGGTAGCGGTGGTTTTTTTGTTTGCA
AGCAGCAGATTACGCGCAGAAAAAAAGGATCTCAAGAAGATCCTTTGATCTTTTCTACGGGGTCTGACGC
TCAGTGGAACGAAAACTCACGTTAAGGGATTTTGGTCATGAGATTATCAAAAAGGATCTTCACCTAGATC
CTTTTAAATTAAAAATGAAGTTTTAAATCAATCTAAAGTATATATGAGTAAACTTGGTCTGACAGTTACC
AATGCTTAATCAGTGAGGCACCTATCTCAGCGATCTGTCTATTTCGTTCATCCATAGTTGCCTGACTCCC
CGTCGTGTAGATAACTACGATACGGGAGGGCTTACCATCTGGCCCCAGTGCTGCAATGATACCGCGAGAC
CCACGCTCACCGGCTCCAGATTTATCAGCAATAAACCAGCCAGCCGGAAGGGCCGAGCGCAGAAGTGGTC
CTGCAACTTTATCCGCCTCCATCCAGTCTATTAATTGTTGCCGGGAAGCTAGAGTAAGTAGTTCGCCAGT
TAATAGTTTGCGCAACGTTGTTGCCATTGCTACAGGCATCGTGGTGTCACGCTCGTCGTTTGGTATGGCT
TCATTCAGCTCCGGTTCCCAACGATCAAGGCGAGTTACATGATCCCCCATGTTGTGCAAAAAAGCGGTTA
GCTCCTTCGGTCCTCCGATCGTTGTCAGAAGTAAGTTGGCCGCAGTGTTATCACTCATGGTTATGGCAGC
ACTGCATAATTCTCTTACTGTCATGCCATCCGTAAGATGCTTTTCTGTGACTGGTGAGTACTCAACCAAG
TCATTCTGAGAATAGTGTATGCGGCGACCGAGTTGCTCTTGCCCGGCGTCAATACGGGATAATACCGCGC
CACATAGCAGAACTTTAAAAGTGCTCATCATTGGAAAACGTTCTTCGGGGCGAAAACTCTCAAGGATCTT
ACCGCTGTTGAGATCCAGTTCGATGTAACCCACTCGTGCACCCAACTGATCTTCAGCATCTTTTACTTTC
ACCAGCGTTTCTGGGTGAGCAAAAACAGGAAGGCAAAATGCCGCAAAAAAGGGAATAAGGGCGACACGGA
AATGTTGAATACTCATACTCTTCCTTTTTCAATATTATTGAAGCATTTATCAGGGTTATTGTCTCATGAG
CGGATACATATTTGAATGTATTTAGAAAAATAAACAAATAGGGGTTCCGCGCACATTTCCCCGAAAAGTG
CCACCTGG
Features (pLannotate 1.2.2; 21 found; start..end, strand, type, name):
      4..383     +  enhancer       CMV enhancer: human cytomegalovirus immediate early enhancer
    385..512     +  promoter       chicken β-actin promoter (fragment): contains a 21-bp deletion relative to the standard chicken β-actin promoter
    548..725     +  promoter       chicken β-actin promoter (fragment): No description available
    726..1742    +  intron         chimeric intron: chimera between introns from chicken β-actin and rabbit β-globin
   1740..1796    +  CDS            HBB (fragment): HBB_LEPEU - Experimental evidence at protein level: Swiss-Prot protein existence level 1. Involved in oxygen transport from the lung to the various peripheral tissues. From Lepus europaeus (European hare).
   1791..1812    +  misc_feature   MCS (fragment): multiple cloning site
   1819..2367    +  CDS            CBX3: CBX3_HUMAN - Experimental evidence at protein level: Swiss-Prot protein existence level 1. Seems to be involved in transcriptional silencing in heterochromatin-like complexes. Recognizes and binds histone H3 tails methylated at 'Lys-9', leading to epigenetic repression. May contribute to the association of the heterochromatin with the inner nuclear membrane through its interaction with lamin B receptor (LBR). Involved in the formation of functional kinetochore through interaction with MIS12 complex proteins. Contributes to the conversion of local chromatin to a heterochromatin-like repressive
   2383..3102    +  CDS            EGFP: the original enhanced GFP (Yang et al., 1996) mammalian codon-optimized
   3112..3183    +  CDS            HBB (fragment): HBB_PONPY - Experimental evidence at transcript level: Swiss-Prot protein existence level 2. Involved in oxygen transport from the lung to the various peripheral tissues. From Pongo pygmaeus (Bornean orangutan).
   3254..3309    +  polyA_signal   β-globin poly(A) signal: rabbit β-globin polyadenylation signal (Gil and Proudfoot, 1987)
   3694..3710    -  protein_bind   lac operator: The lac repressor binds to the lac operator to inhibit transcription in E. coli. This inhibition can be relieved by adding lactose or isopropyl-β-D-thiogalactopyranoside (IPTG). lac repressor encoded by lacI
   3718..3748    -  promoter       lac promoter: promoter for the E. coli lac operon
   3763..3784    -  protein_bind   CAP binding site: CAP binding activates transcription in the presence of cAMP. E. coli catabolite activator protein
   3797..3836    -  CDS            lacI (fragment): lac repressor; lacI; The lac repressor binds to the lac operator to inhibit transcription in E. coli. This inhibition can be relieved by adding lactose or isopropyl-β-D-thiogalactopyranoside (IPTG).
   3843..3865    +  promoter       SV40 promoter (fragment): SV40 enhancer and early promoter
   3889..4024    +  rep_origin     SV40 ori: SV40 origin of replication
   4044..4178    +  polyA_signal   SV40 poly(A) signal: SV40 polyadenylation signal
   4180..4234    -  CDS            lacI (fragment): lac repressor; lacI; The lac repressor binds to the lac operator to inhibit transcription in E. coli. This inhibition can be relieved by adding lactose or isopropyl-β-D-thiogalactopyranoside (IPTG).
   4417..5005    -  rep_origin     ori: high-copy-number ColE1/pMB1/pBR322/pUC origin of replication
   5176..6036    -  CDS            AmpR: β-lactamase; bla; confers resistance to ampicillin, carbenicillin, and related antibiotics
   6037..6141    -  promoter       AmpR promoter: bla
