[The description below was written by a language model from this plasmid's Addgene catalogue record and pLannotate feature annotations shown in this document.]
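Description:
pCAG-HP1γ-I165E-EGFP is a mammalian expression plasmid of about 6.2 kb, built on the pCAG-eGFP backbone, that produces mouse heterochromatin protein 1γ (HP1γ, encoded by Cbx3) carrying an I165E substitution and fused at its C terminus to EGFP. It is propagated in E. coli as a high-copy plasmid through a ColE1/pUC-type origin and selected with ampicillin via the β-lactamase gene and its own promoter. The backbone also retains remnants of lac regulatory sequence and an SV40 origin of replication with an adjacent SV40 poly(A) signal. No mammalian selection marker is annotated, so the plasmid appears suited mainly to transient expression.

Expression is driven by the composite CAG promoter, annotated here as the CMV immediate-early enhancer, chicken β-actin promoter fragments and a chimeric chicken β-actin/rabbit β-globin intron, which together give strong, broadly active transcription in mammalian cells. The Cbx3 coding sequence was inserted between KpnI and AgeI sites downstream of a residual multiple cloning site. It sits directly upstream of the EGFP open reading frame, and the transcript ends at a rabbit β-globin polyadenylation signal. The short HBB "CDS" fragments flanking the cassette are β-globin sequences belonging to the CAG cassette rather than expressed genes, and the automated annotation matched the insert to human CBX3 although the record specifies mouse.

HP1γ binds histone H3 methylated at lysine 9 and participates in heterochromatin-associated silencing. The record does not state the functional consequence of I165E. The fluorescent fusion allows the mutant protein's expression and nuclear localisation to be visualised, and the associated publication concerns heterochromatin loss in neurons.
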