Addgene plasmid #179929: pCAG-HP1γ-I165E-EGFP
Purpose: C terminal fusion of EGFP to mouse HP1γ (Cbx3) containing I165E mutation
Depositing lab: Andrew Newman. Depositing organization: Charite Universitaetsmedizin Berlin. Publication: Glial reactivity and cognitive decline follow chronic heterochromatin loss in neurons. Newman AG, Sharif J, Bessa P, Zaqout S, Brown JP, Richter D, Dannenberg R, Nakayama M, Mueller S, Schaub T, Manickaraj S, Boehm-Sturm P, Ohara O, Koseki H, Singh PB, Tarabykin V. Nat Commun. 2025 Aug 8;16(1):7325. doi: 10.1038/s41467-025-61319-7. PubMed 40781223.
Backbone
  Vector backbone: pCAG-eGFP
  Vector type: Mammalian Expression
Growth in bacteria
  Bacterial resistance: Ampicillin, 100 μg/mL
  Growth temperature: 37°C
  Growth strain: DH5alpha
  Copy number: High Copy
Gene/Insert
  Gene/Insert name: Cbx 3 (alt names: HP1γ; HP1g)
  Species: M. musculus (mouse)
  Mutation: I165E
  GenBank ID: NM_016587
  Entrez Gene: Cbx3 (a.k.a. HP1g, M32)
  Tag / fusion protein: EGFP (C terminal on insert)
  Cloning method: Restriction Enzyme; 5′ cloning site KnpI (not destroyed); 3′ cloning site AgeI (not destroyed)
  Sequencing primers: 5′ CAG-FW; 3′ EGFP-N
Terms and licenses: Academic/Nonprofit Terms; Industry Terms: Not Available to Industry
How to cite: pCAG-HP1γ-I165E-EGFP was a gift from Andrew Newman (Addgene plasmid # 179929 ; http://n2t.net/addgene:179929 ; RRID:Addgene_179929)
